>Addgene plasmid #178440 | pFUW-TetO-SUB1 | addgene full sequence | sequence record 352063 | Addgene NGS Result
TAGATCTCGAGTTTACCACTCCCTATCAGTGATAGAGAAAAGTGAAAGTCGAGTTTACCACTCCCTATCA
GTGATAGAGAAAAGTGAAAGTCGAGTTTACCACTCCCTATCAGTGATAGAGAAAAGTGAAAGTCGAGTTT
ACCACTCCCTATCAGTGATAGAGAAAAGTGAAAGTCGAGTTTACCACTCCCTATCAGTGATAGAGAAAAG
TGAAAGTCGAGTTTACCACTCCCTATCAGTGATAGAGAAAAGTGAAAGTCGAGTTTACCACTCCCTATCA
GTGATAGAGAAAAGTGAAAGTCGAGCTCGGTACCCGGGTCGAGGTAGGCGTGTACGGTGGGAGGCCTATA
TAAGCAGAGCTCGTTTAGTGAACCGTCAGATCGCCTGGAGACGCCATCCACGCTGTTTTGACCTCCATAG
AAGACACCGGGACCGATCCAGCCTCCGCGGCCCCGAATTCACCGGTTCTAGAATGCCTAAATCAAAGGAA
CTTGTTTCTTCAGGCTCTTCTGGCAGTGATTCTGACAGTGAGGTTGACAAAAAGTTAAAGAGGAAAAAGC
AAGTTGCTCCAGAAAAACCTGTAAAGAAACAAAAGACAGGTGAGACTTCGAGAGCCCTGTCATCTTCTAA
ACAGAGCAGCAGCAGCAGAGATGATAACATGTTTCAGATTGGGAAAATGAGGTACGTTAGTGTTCGCGAT
TTTAAAGGCAAAGTGCTAATTGATATTAGAGAATATTGGATGGATCCTGAAGGTGAAATGAAACCAGGAA
GAAAAGGTATTTCTTTAAATCCAGAACAATGGAGCCAGCTGAAGGAACAGATTTCTGACATTGATGATGC
AGTAAGAAAACTGTAATTCGAAGTGAAGATATCAAGCTTATCGATAATCAACCTCTGGATTACAAAATTT
GTGAAAGATTGACTGGTATTCTTAACTATGTTGCTCCTTTTACGCTATGTGGATACGCTGCTTTAATGCC
TTTGTATCATGCTATTGCTTCCCGTATGGCTTTCATTTTCTCCTCCTTGTATAAATCCTGGTTGCTGTCT
CTTTATGAGGAGTTGTGGCCCGTTGTCAGGCAACGTGGCGTGGTGTGCACTGTGTTTGCTGACGCAACCC
CCACTGGTTGGGGCATTGCCACCACCTGTCAGCTCCTTTCCGGGACTTTCGCTTTCCCCCTCCCTATTGC
CACGGCGGAACTCATCGCCGCCTGCCTTGCCCGCTGCTGGACAGGGGCTCGGCTGTTGGGCACTGACAAT
TCCGTGGTGTTGTCGGGGAAATCATCGTCCTTTCCTTGGCTGCTCGCCTGTGTTGCCACCTGGATTCTGC
GCGGGACGTCCTTCTGCTACGTCCCTTCGGCCCTCAATCCAGCGGACCTTCCTTCCCGCGGCCTGCTGCC
GGCTCTGCGGCCTCTTCCGCGTCTTCGCCTTCGCCCTCAGACGAGTCGGATCTCCCTTTGGGCCGCCTCC
CCGCATCGATACCGTCGACCTCGAGACCTAGAAAAACATGGAGCAATCACAAGTAGCAATACAGCAGCTA
CCAATGCTGATTGTGCCTGGCTAGAAGCACAAGAGGAGGAGGAGGTGGGTTTTCCAGTCACACCTCAGGT
ACCTTTAAGACCAATGACTTACAAGGCAGCTGTAGATCTTAGCCACTTTTTAAAAGAAAAGGGGGGACTG
GAAGGGCTAATTCACTCCCAACGAAGACAAGATATCCTTGATCTGTGGATCTACCACACACAAGGCTACT
TCCCTGATTGGCAGAACTACACACCAGGGCCAGGGATCAGATATCCACTGACCTTTGGATGGTGCTACAA
GCTAGTACCAGTTGAGCAAGAGAAGGTAGAAGAAGCCAATGAAGGAGAGAACACCCGCTTGTTACACCCT
GTGAGCCTGCATGGGATGGATGACCCGGAGAGAGAAGTATTAGAGTGGAGGTTTGACAGCCGCCTAGCAT
TTCATCACATGGCCCGAGAGCTGCATCCGGACTGTACTGGGTCTCTCTGGTTAGACCAGATCTGAGCCTG
GGAGCTCTCTGGCTAACTAGGGAACCCACTGCTTAAGCCTCAATAAAGCTTGCCTTGAGTGCTTCAAGTA
GTGTGTGCCCGTCTGTTGTGTGACTCTGGTAACTAGAGATCCCTCAGACCCTTTTAGTCAGTGTGGAAAA
TCTCTAGCAGGGCCCGTTTAAACCCGCTGATCAGCCTCGACTGTGCCTTCTAGTTGCCAGCCATCTGTTG
TTTGCCCCTCCCCCGTGCCTTCCTTGACCCTGGAAGGTGCCACTCCCACTGTCCTTTCCTAATAAAATGA
GGAAATTGCATCGCATTGTCTGAGTAGGTGTCATTCTATTCTGGGGGGTGGGGTGGGGCAGGACAGCAAG
GGGGAGGATTGGGAAGACAATAGCAGGCATGCTGGGGATGCGGTGGGCTCTATGGCTTCTGAGGCGGAAA
GAACCAGCTGGGGCTCTAGGGGGTATCCCC
[124 nt withheld, positions 2481-2604]
C
[91 nt withheld, positions 2606-2696]
A
[49 nt withheld, positions 2698-2746]
CCTTTGACGTTGGAGTCCACGTTCTTT
[37 nt withheld, positions 2774-2810]
ACCCTATCTCGGTCTATTCTTTTGATTTATAAGGGATTTTGCCGATTTCGGCCTATTGGTTAAAAAATGA
GCTGATTTAACAAAAATTTAACGCGAATTAATTCTGTGGAATGTGTGTCAGTTAGGGTGTGGAAAGTCCC
CAGGCTCCCCAGCAGGCAGAAGTATGCAAAGCATGCATCTCAATTAGTCAGCAACCAGGTGTGGAAAGTC
CCCAGGCTCCCCAGCAGGCAGAAGTATGCAAAGCATGCATCTCAATTAGTCAGCAACCATAGTCCCGCCC
CTAACTCCGCCCATCCCGCCCCTAACTCCGCCCAGTTCCGCCCATTCTCCGCCCCATGGCTGACTAATTT
TTTTTATTTATGCAGAGGCCGAGGCCGCCTCTGCCTCTGAGCTATTCCAGAAGTAGTGAGGAGGCTTTTT
TGGAGGCCTAGGCTTTTGCAAAAAGCTCCCGGGAGCTTGTATATCCATTTTCGGATCTGATCAGCACGTG
TTGACAATTAATCATCGGCATAGTATATCGGCATAGTATAATACGACAAGGTGAGGAACTAAACCATGGC
CAAGTTGACCAGTGCCGTTCCGGTGCTCACCGCGCGCGACGTCGCCGGAGCGGTCGAGTTCTGGACCGAC
CGGCTCGGGTTCTCCCGGGACTTCGTGGAGGACGACTTCGCCGGTGTGGTCCGGGACGACGTGACCCTGT
TCATCAGCGCGGTCCAGGACCAGGTGGTGCCGGACAACACCCTGGCCTGGGTGTGGGTGCGCGGCCTGGA
CGAGCTGTACGCCGAGTGGTCGGAGGTCGTGTCCACGAACTTCCGGGACGCCTCCGGGCCGGCCATGACC
GAGATCGGCGAGCAGCCGTGGGGGCGGGAGTTCGCCCTGCGCGACCCGGCCGGCAACTGCGTGCACTTCG
TGGCCGAGGAGCAGGACTGACACGTGCTACGAGATTTCGATTCCACCGCCGCCTTCTATGAAAGGTTGGG
CTTCGGAATCGTTTTCCGGGACGCCGGCTGGATGATCCTCCAGCGCGGGGATCTCATGCTGGAGTTCTTC
GCCCACCCCAACTTGTTTATTGCAGCTTATAATGGTTACAAATAAAGCAATAGCATCACAAATTTCACAA
ATAAAGCATTTTTTTCACTGCATTCTAGTTGTGGTTTGTCCAAACTCATCAATGTATCTTATCATGTCTG
TATACCGTCGACCTCTAGCTAGAGCTTGGCGTAATCATGGTCATAGCTGTTTCCTGTGTGAAATTGTTAT
CCGCTCACAATTCCACACAACATACGAGCCGGAAGCATAAAGTGTAAAGCCTGGGGTGCCTAATGAGTGA
GCTAACTCACATTAATTGCGTTGCGCTCACTGCCCGCTTTCCAGTCGGGAAACCTGTCGTGCCAGCTGCA
TTAATGAATCGGCCAACGCGCGGGGAGAGGCGGTTTGCGTATTGGGCGCTCTTCCGCTTCCTCGCTCACT
GACTCGCTGCGCTCGGTCGTTCGGCTGCGGCGAGCGGTATCAGCTCACTCAAAGGCGGTAATACGGTTAT
CCACAGAATCAGGGGATAACGCAGGAAAGAACATGTGAGCAAAAGGCCAGCAAAAGGCCAGGAACCGTAA
AAAGGCCGCGTTGCTGGCGTTTTTCCATAGGCTCCGCCCCCCTGACGAGCATCACAAAAATCGACGCTCA
AGTCAGAGGTGGCGAAACCCGACAGGACTATAAAGATACCAGGCGTTTCCCCCTGGAAGCTCCCTCGTGC
GCTCTCCTGTTCCGACCCTGCCGCTTACCGGATACCTGTCCGCCTTTCTCCCTTCGGGAAGCGTGGCGCT
TTCTCATAGCTCACGCTGTAGGTATCTCAGTTCGGTGTAGGTCGTTCGCTCCAAGCTGGGCTGTGTGCAC
GAACCCCCCGTTCAGCCCGACCGCTGCGCCTTATCCGGTAACTATCGTCTTGAGTCCAACCCGGTAAGAC
ACGACTTATCGCCACTGGCAGCAGCCACTGGTAACAGGATTAGCAGAGCGAGGTATGTAGGCGGTGCTAC
AGAGTTCTTGAAGTGGTGGCCTAACTACGGCTACACTAGAAGAACAGTATTTGGTATCTGCGCTCTGCTG
AAGCCAGTTACCTTCGGAAAAAGAGTTGGTAGCTCTTGATCCGGCAAACAAACCACCGCTGGTAGCGGTG
GTTTTTTTGTTTGCAAGCAGCAGATTACGCGCAGAAAAAAAGGATCTCAAGAAGATCCTTTGATCTTTTC
TACGGGGTCTGACGCTCAGTGGAACGAAAACTCACGTTAAGGGATTTTGGTCATGAGATTATCAAAAAGG
ATCTTCACCTAGATCCTTTTAAATTAAAAATGAAGTTTTAAATCAATCTAAAGTATATATGAGTAAACTT
GGTCTGACAGTTACCAATGCTTAATCAGTGAGGCACCTATCTCAGCGATCTGTCTATTTCGTTCATCCAT
AGTTGCCTGACTCCCCGTCGTGTAGATAACTACGATACGGGAGGGCTTACCATCTGGCCCCAGTGCTGCA
ATGATACCGCGAGACCCACGCTCACCGGCTCCAGATTTATCAGCAATAAACCAGCCAGCCGGAAGGGCCG
AGCGCAGAAGTGGTCCTGCAACTTTATCCGCCTCCATCCAGTCTATTAATTGTTGCCGGGAAGCTAGAGT
AAGTAGTTCGCCAGTTAATAGTTTGCGCAACGTTGTTGCCATTGCTACAGGCATCGTGGTGTCACGCTCG
TCGTTTGGTATGGCTTCATTCAGCTCCGGTTCCCAACGATCAAGGCGAGTTACATGATCCCCCATGTTGT
GCAAAAAAGCGGTTAGCTCCTTCGGTCCTCCGATCGTTGTCAGAAGTAAGTTGGCCGCAGTGTTATCACT
CATGGTTATGGCAGCACTGCATAATTCTCTTACTGTCATGCCATCCGTAAGATGCTTTTCTGTGACTGGT
GAGTACTCAACCAAGTCATTCTGAGAATAGTGTATGCGGCGACCGAGTTGCTCTTGCCCGGCGTCAATAC
GGGATAATACCGCGCCACATAGCAGAACTTTAAAAGTGCTCATCATTGGAAAACGTTCTTCGGGGCGAAA
ACTCTCAAGGATCTTACCGCTGTTGAGATCCAGTTCGATGTAACCCACTCGTGCACCCAACTGATCTTCA
GCATCTTTTACTTTCACCAGCGTTTCTGGGTGAGCAAAAACAGGAAGGCAAAATGCCGCAAAAAAGGGAA
TAAGGGCGACACGGAAATGTTGAATACTCATACTCTTCCTTTTTCAATATTATTGAAGCATTTATCAGGG
TTATTGTCTCATGAGCGGATACATATTTGAATGTATTTAGAAAAATAAACAAATAGGGGTTCCGCGCACA
TTTCCCCGAAAAGTGCCACCTGACGTCGACGGATCGGGAGATCTCCCGATCCCCTATGGTGCACTCTCAG
TACAATCTGCTCTGATGCCGCATAGTTAAGCCAGTATCTGCTCCCTGCTTGTGTGTTGGAGGTCGCTGAG
TAGTGCGCGAGCAAAATTTAAGCTACAACAAGGCAAGGCTTGACCGACAATTGCATGAAGAATCTGCTTA
GGGTTAGGCGTTTTGCGCTGCTTCGCGATGTACGGGCCAGATATACGCGTTGACATTGATTATTGACTAG
TTATTAATAGTAATCAATTACGGGGTCATTAGTTCATAGCCCATATATGGAGTTCCGCGTTACATAACTT
ACGGTAAATGGCCCGCCTGGCTGACCGCCCAACGACCCCCGCCCATTGACGTCAATAATGACGTATGTTC
CCATAGTAACGCCAATAGGGACTTTCCATTGACGTCAATGGGTGGAGTATTTACGGTAAACTGCCCACTT
GGCAGTACATCAAGTGTATCATATGCCAAGTACGCCCCCTATTGACGTCAATGACGGTAAATGGCCCGCC
TGGCATTATGCCCAGTACATGACCTTATGGGACTTTCCTACTTGGCAGTACATCTACGTATTAGTCATCG
CTATTACCATGGTGATGCGGTTTTGGCAGTACATCAATGGGCGTGGATAGCGGTTTGACTCACGGGGATT
TCCAAGTCTCCACCCCATTGACGTCAATGGGAGTTTGTTTTGGCACCAAAATCAACGGGACTTTCCAAAA
TGTCGTAACAACTCCGCCCCATTGACGCAAATGGGCGGTAGGCGTGTACGGTGGGAGGTCTATATAAGCA
GCGCGTTTTGCCTGTACTGGGTCTCTCTGGTTAGACCAGATCTGAGCCTGGGAGCTCTCTGGCTAACTAG
GGAACCCACTGCTTAAGCCTCAATAAAGCTTGCCTTGAGTGCTTCAAGTAGTGTGTGCCCGTCTGTTGTG
TGACTCTGGTAACTAGAGATCCCTCAGACCCTTTTAGTCAGTGTGGAAAATCTCTAGCAGTGGCGCCCGA
ACAGGGACTTGAAAGCGAAAGGGAAACCAGAGGAGCTCTCTCGACGCAGGACTCGGCTTGCTGAAGCGCG
CACGGCAAGAGGCGAGGGGCGGCGACTGGTGAGTACGCCAAAAATTTTGACTAGCGGAGGCTAGAAGGAG
AGAGATGGGTGCGAGAGCGTCAGTATTAAGCGGGGGAGAATTAGATCGCGATGGGAAAAAATTCGGTTAA
GGCCAGGGGGAAAGAAAAAATATAAATTAAAACATATAGTATGGGCAAGCAGGGAGCTAGAACGATTCGC
AGTTAATCCTGGCCTGTTAGAAACATCAGAAGGCTGTAGACAAATACTGGGACAGCTACAACCATCCCTT
CAGACAGGATCAGAAGAACTTAGATCATTATATAATACAGTAGCAACCCTCTATTGTGTGCATCAAAGGA
TAGAGATAAAAGACACCAAGGAAGCTTTAGACAAGATAGAGGAAGAGCAAAACAAAAGTAAGACCACCGC
ACAGCAAGCGGCCGCTGATCTTCAGACCTGGAGGAGGAGATATGAGGGACAATTGGAGAAGTGAATTATA
TAAATATAAAGTAGTAAAAATTGAACCATTAGGAGTAGCACCCACCAAGGCAAAGAGAAGAGTGGTGCAG
AGAGAAAAAAGAGCAGTGGGAATAGGAGCTTTGTTCCTTGGGTTCTTGGGAGCAGCAGGAAGCACTATGG
GCGCAGCGTCAATGACGCTGACGGTACAGGCCAGACAATTATTGTCTGGTATAGTGCAGCAGCAGAACAA
TTTGCTGAGGGCTATTGAGGCGCAACAGCATCTGTTGCAACTCACAGTCTGGGGCATCAAGCAGCTCCAG
GCAAGAATCCTGGCTGTGGAAAGATACCTAAAGGATCAACAGCTCCTGGGGATTTGGGGTTGCTCTGGAA
AACTCATTTGCACCACTGCTGTGCCTTGGAATGCTAGTTGGAGTAATAAATCTCTGGAACAGATTTGGAA
TCACACGACCTGGATGGAGTGGGACAGAGAAATTAACAATTACACAAGCTTAATACACTCCTTAATTGAA
GAATCGCAAAACCAGCAAGAAAAGAATGAACAAGAATTATTGGAATTAGATAAATGGGCAAGTTTGTGGA
ATTGGTTTAACATAACAAATTGGCTGTGGTATATAAAATTATTCATAATGATAGTAGGAGGCTTGGTAGG
TTTAAGAATAGTTTTTGCTGTACTTTCTATAGTGAATAGAGTTAGGCAGGGATATTCACCATTATCGTTT
CAGACCCACCTCCCAACCCCGAGGGGACCCGACAGGCCCGAAGGAATAGAAGAAGAAGGTGGAGAGAGAG
ACAGAGACAGATCCATTCGATTAGTGAACGGATCGGCACTGCGTGCGCCAATTCTGCAGACAAATGGCAG
TATTCATCCACAATTTTAAAAGAAAAGGGGGGATTGGGGGGTACAGTGCAGGGGAAAGAATAGTAGACAT
AATAGCAACAGACATACAAACTAAAGAATTACAAAAACAAATTACAAAAATTCAAAATTTTCGGGTTTAT
TACAGGGACAGCAGAGATCCAGTTTGGT
Features (pLannotate 1.2.2; 32 found; start..end, strand, type, name):
     20..290     +  protein_bind   tetracycline response element: contains seven copies of the tetracycline operator tetO tetracycline repressor TetR
    301..318     +  misc_feature   MCS (fragment): pUC18/19 multiple cloning site
    323..361     +  promoter       minimal CMV promoter: human cytomegalovirus (CMV) immediate early promoter
    473..853     +  CDS            SUB1: TCP4_HUMAN - Also known as PC4, RPO2TC1. Experimental evidence at protein level: Swiss-Prot protein existence level 1. General coactivator that functions cooperatively with TAFs and mediates functional interactions between upstream activators and the general transcriptional machinery. May be involved in stabilizing the multiprotein transcription complex. Binds single-stranded DNA. Also binds, in vitro, non-specifically to double-stranded DNA (ds DNA). From Homo sapiens (Human).
    868..886     +  misc_feature   MCS (fragment): pBluescript multiple cloning site
    886..1474    +  misc_feature   WPRE: woodchuck hepatitis virus posttranscriptional regulatory element
   1411..1992    +  CDS            nef (fragment): NEF_HV1H2 - Experimental evidence at protein level: Swiss-Prot protein existence level 1. Extracellular Nef protein targets CD4(+) T-lymphocytes for apoptosis by interacting with CXCR4 surface receptors. From Human immunodeficiency virus type 1 group M subtype B (isolate HXB2) (HIV-1).
   1999..2179    +  LTR            5' LTR (truncated): truncated 5' long terminal repeat (LTR) from HIV-1
   2211..2435    +  polyA_signal   bGH poly(A) signal: bovine growth hormone polyadenylation signal
   2439..2460    +  promoter       SV40 promoter (fragment): SV40 enhancer and early promoter
   2481..2909    +  rep_origin     f1 ori (sequence partly withheld): f1 bacteriophage origin of replication; arrow indicates direction of (+) strand synthesis
   2923..3252    +  promoter       SV40 promoter: SV40 enhancer and early promoter
   3300..3347    +  promoter       EM7 promoter: synthetic bacterial promoter&nbsp
   3366..3740    +  CDS            BleoR: antibiotic-binding protein; Sh ble from Streptoalloteichus hindustanus; confers resistance to bleomycin, phleomycin, and Zeocin™
   3750..3875    +  CDS            ble (fragment): BLE_KLEPN - Experimental evidence at protein level: Swiss-Prot protein existence level 1. Binding protein with a strong affinity to the bleomycin family of antibiotics. Binds to CL990; an antimitotic-antibiotic compound. From Klebsiella pneumoniae.
   3870..3991    +  polyA_signal   SV40 poly(A) signal: SV40 polyadenylation signal
   4064..4080    -  protein_bind   lac operator: The lac repressor binds to the lac operator to inhibit transcription in E. coli. This inhibition can be relieved by adding lactose or isopropyl-β-D-thiogalactopyranoside (IPTG). lac repressor encoded by lacI
   4088..4118    -  promoter       lac promoter: promoter for the E. coli lac operon
   4133..4154    -  protein_bind   CAP binding site: CAP binding activates transcription in the presence of cAMP. E. coli catabolite activator protein
   4167..4259    -  CDS            lacI (fragment): lac repressor; lacI; The lac repressor binds to the lac operator to inhibit transcription in E. coli. This inhibition can be relieved by adding lactose or isopropyl-β-D-thiogalactopyranoside (IPTG).
   4442..5030    -  rep_origin     ori: high-copy-number ColE1/pMB1/pBR322/pUC origin of replication
   5201..6061    -  CDS            AmpR: β-lactamase; bla; confers resistance to ampicillin, carbenicillin, and related antibiotics
   6062..6166    -  promoter       AmpR promoter: bla
   6225..6277    -  misc_feature   bom (fragment): basis of mobility region from pBR322
   6432..6811    +  enhancer       CMV enhancer: human cytomegalovirus immediate early enhancer
   6812..7011    +  promoter       CMV promoter: human cytomegalovirus (CMV) immediate early promoter
   7029..7209    +  LTR            5' LTR (truncated): truncated 5' long terminal repeat (LTR) from HIV-1
   7256..7381    +  misc_feature   HIV-1 Ψ: packaging signal of human immunodeficiency virus type 1
   7365..7728    +  CDS            HIV-1 gag (fragment): gag protein from human immunodeficiency virus 1; gag
   7874..8107    +  misc_feature   RRE: The Rev response element (RRE) of HIV-1 allows for Rev-dependent mRNA export from the nucleus to the cytoplasm.
   8484..8584    +  CDS            Rev (fragment): human immunodeficiency virus 1 (HIV-1) Rev protein; rev; enhances nuclear export of unspliced and incompletely spliced viral mRNAs
   8634..8751    +  misc_feature   cPPT/CTS: central polypurine tract and central termination sequence of HIV-1
