[The description below was written by a language model from this plasmid's Addgene catalogue record and pLannotate feature annotations shown in this document.]
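Description:
pFUW-TetO-SUB1 is an HIV-1-based lentiviral transfer plasmid built on the pFUW-TetO backbone for doxycycline-inducible expression of human SUB1 (also known as PC4 or p15) in mammalian cells. It is maintained in E. coli through a high-copy ColE1/pUC-type origin with ampicillin resistance (AmpR). The annotated sequence also carries an f1 origin and an SV40/EM7-driven BleoR cassette lying outside the viral genome, which could confer Zeocin resistance on plasmid-transfected cells or bacteria but would not be transferred by the virus.

The viral genome is transcribed in packaging cells from a CMV enhancer/promoter fused to a truncated 5' LTR, followed by the Ψ packaging signal with a gag fragment, the RRE for Rev-dependent nuclear export, and the cPPT/CTS, which aids nuclear import of the reverse-transcribed genome. Downstream sits the expression cassette: a tetracycline response element with seven tetO copies joined to a minimal CMV promoter, which is the "CMV" promoter listed in the catalogue entry, driving the roughly 380 bp SUB1 coding sequence. No epitope tag or reporter is annotated. A WPRE follows the insert to enhance transcript stability and expression, and the cassette ends in a 3' LTR (labelled by the annotation tool as a truncated 5' LTR) and a bGH polyadenylation signal. Because the TRE is silent by itself, induction requires a tetracycline-controlled transactivator such as rtTA supplied separately; none is encoded here. SUB1 is a general transcriptional coactivator that binds single-stranded DNA. The associated publication concerns reprogramming human somatic cells into cross-presenting dendritic cells, which suggests the construct was used to deliver SUB1 as a candidate factor in that setting.
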