Addgene plasmid #178440: pFUW-TetO-SUB1
Purpose: doxycycline-inducible expression of Human SUB1 in mammalian cells
Depositing lab: Filipe Pereira. Depositing organization: Center for Neuroscience and Cell Biology, University of Coimbra. Publication: Single-cell transcriptional profiling informs efficient reprogramming of human somatic cells to cross-presenting dendritic cells. Rosa FF, Pires CF, Kurochkin I, Halitzki E, Zahan T, Arh N, Zimmermannova O, Ferreira AG, Li H, Karlsson S, Scheding S, Pereira CF. Sci Immunol. 2022 Mar 4;7(69):eabg5539. doi: 10.1126/sciimmunol.abg5539. Epub 2022 Mar 4. PubMed 35245086.
Backbone
  Vector backbone: pFUW-TetO
  Vector type: Mammalian Expression, Lentiviral
Growth in bacteria
  Bacterial resistance: Ampicillin, 100 μg/mL
  Growth temperature: 37°C
  Growth strain: NEB Stable
  Copy number: High Copy
Gene/Insert
  Gene/Insert name: SUB1
  Species: H. sapiens (human)
  Insert size (bp): 384
  GenBank ID: 10923
  Entrez Gene: SUB1 (a.k.a. P15, PC4, p14)
  Promoter: CMV
  Cloning method: Restriction Enzyme; 5′ cloning site XbaI (unknown if destroyed); 3′ cloning site BstBI (unknown if destroyed)
  Sequencing primers: 5′ TCCACGCTGTTTTGACCTCC
Terms and licenses: Academic/Nonprofit Terms; Industry Terms: Not Available to Industry
How to cite: pFUW-TetO-SUB1 was a gift from Filipe Pereira (Addgene plasmid # 178440 ; http://n2t.net/addgene:178440 ; RRID:Addgene_178440)
